Addgene plasmid #139968: EPHB4-2A-EGFP
Purpose: Donor vector to knockin EGFP (separated by 2A) into EPHB4 allele
Depositing lab: James Thomson. Publication: Functional characterization of human pluripotent stem cell-derived arterial endothelial cells. Zhang J, Chu LF, Hou Z, Schwartz MP, Hacker T, Vickerman V, Swanson S, Leng N, Nguyen BK, Elwell A, Bolin J, Brown ME, Stewart R, Burlingham WJ, Murphy WL, Thomson JA. Proc Natl Acad Sci U S A. 2017 Jul 25;114(30):E6072-E6078. doi: 10.1073/pnas.1702295114. Epub 2017 Jul 10. PubMed 28696312.
Backbone
  Vector backbone: PCR2.1
  Vector type: Mammalian Expression
  Selectable markers: Puromycin
Growth in bacteria
  Bacterial resistance: Ampicillin, 100 μg/mL
  Growth temperature: 37°C
  Growth strain: DH5alpha
  Copy number: High Copy
Gene/Insert
  Gene/Insert name: Human EPHB4 knockin homology arms
  Species: H. sapiens (human)
  Entrez Gene: EPHB4 (a.k.a. CMAVM2, HFASD, HTK, LMPHM7, MYK1, TYRO11)
Terms and licenses: Academic/Nonprofit Terms; Industry Terms: Not Available to Industry
How to cite: EPHB4-2A-EGFP was a gift from James Thomson (Addgene plasmid # 139968 ; http://n2t.net/addgene:139968 ; RRID:Addgene_139968)
