[The description below was written by a language model from this plasmid's Addgene catalogue record and pLannotate feature annotations shown in this document.]
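Description:
EPHB4-2A-EGFP is a homology-directed repair donor plasmid built on the PCR2.1 cloning backbone and designed to knock an EGFP reporter into the human EPHB4 locus. It is maintained in E. coli as a high-copy plasmid through a ColE1/pUC-type origin and selected with ampicillin via the β-lactamase gene. The backbone also carries a kanamycin/neomycin resistance gene (neo), an f1 origin, and remnants of the lac promoter/operator, lacZα and T7 promoter region that flank the cloning site and play no role in the targeting function.

The payload sits between human genomic homology arms. The upstream arm ends in an annotated fragment of the EPHB4 coding sequence, followed after a short gap by the EGFP open reading frame. According to the catalogue entry, this gap holds a 2A peptide sequence, although the feature table does not annotate it. After correct integration, EGFP would be co-translated with EPHB4 from the endogenous promoter and released as a separate protein, so fluorescence reports EPHB4 expression without leaving the receptor fused to GFP. Downstream of EGFP is a selection cassette consisting of the mouse PGK promoter, puromycin N-acetyltransferase and the PGK polyadenylation signal. It allows puromycin enrichment of targeted mammalian cells, and because it is bracketed by two loxP sites in the same orientation, Cre recombinase can excise it afterwards. The unannotated stretch after the second loxP site presumably corresponds to the downstream homology arm. A small hit to C14orf178 within the upstream arm is likely an incidental match from automated annotation.

The record does not specify the nuclease or guide used for targeting. The associated work concerns endothelial cells derived from human pluripotent stem cells, consistent with use in generating an EPHB4 reporter line.
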