Features (pLannotate 1.2.2; 20 found; start..end, strand, type, name):
      2..94      +  CDS            lacI (fragment): lac repressor; lacI; The lac repressor binds to the lac operator to inhibit transcription in E. coli. This inhibition can be relieved by adding lactose or isopropyl-β-D-thiogalactopyranoside (IPTG).
    107..128     +  protein_bind   CAP binding site: CAP binding activates transcription in the presence of cAMP. E. coli catabolite activator protein
    143..173     +  promoter       lac promoter: promoter for the E. coli lac operon
    181..197     +  protein_bind   lac operator: The lac repressor binds to the lac operator to inhibit transcription in E. coli. This inhibition can be relieved by adding lactose or isopropyl-β-D-thiogalactopyranoside (IPTG). lac repressor encoded by lacI
    371..475     -  CDS            C14orf178 (fragment): CN178_HUMAN - Experimental evidence at transcript level: Swiss-Prot protein existence level 2. From Homo sapiens (Human).
   1071..1196    +  CDS            EPHB4 (fragment): EPHB4_HUMAN - Also known as HTK, MYK1, TYRO11. Experimental evidence at protein level: Swiss-Prot protein existence level 1. Receptor tyrosine kinase which binds promiscuously transmembrane ephrin-B family ligands residing on adjacent cells, leading to contact-dependent bidirectional signaling into neighboring cells. The signaling pathway downstream of the receptor is referred to as forward signaling while the signaling pathway downstream of the ephrin ligand is referred to as reverse signaling. Together with its cognate ligand/functional ligand EFNB2 it is involved in the regulation of cell a
   1260..1979    +  CDS            EGFP: the original enhanced GFP (Yang et al., 1996) mammalian codon-optimized
   2010..2043    -  protein_bind   loxP: Cre-mediated recombination occurs in the 8-bp core sequence (GCATACAT). Cre recombinase
   2104..2603    +  promoter       PGK promoter: mouse phosphoglycerate kinase 1 promoter
   2643..3242    +  CDS            PuroR (fragment): puromycin N-acetyltransferase; pac from Streptomyces; confers resistance to puromycin
   3320..3772    +  polyA_signal   PGK poly(A) signal: mouse phosphoglycerate kinase 1 polyadenylation signal
   3799..3832    -  protein_bind   loxP: Cre-mediated recombination occurs in the 8-bp core sequence (GCATACAT). Cre recombinase
   4933..4951    -  promoter       T7 promoter: promoter for bacteriophage T7 RNA polymerase
   4954..5111    +  CDS            lacZα (fragment): LacZα fragment of β-galactosidase; lacZ fragment
   5115..5543    +  rep_origin     f1 ori (sequence partly withheld): f1 bacteriophage origin of replication; arrow indicates direction of (+) strand synthesis
   5556..5855    +  CDS            tnpA (fragment): TN5P_ECOLX - Also known as tnp. Experimental evidence at protein level: Swiss-Prot protein existence level 1. Mediates transposition of transposon Tn5 by a 'cut and paste' mechanism. First, the monomeric transposase binds the 19 bp inverted DNA repeats flanking the transposon. Then, dimerization of the DNA- bound transposase creates a synaptic DNA complex. After nicking of the first DNA strand, excision of the transposon proceeds through a series of intermediates. The transposase then mediates the insertion of the transposon at a new site by strand transfer. The activity of the wild- type tran
   5887..6678    +  CDS            neo: KKA2_KLEPN - Also known as kan, nptII. Experimental evidence at protein level: Swiss-Prot protein existence level 1. Resistance to kanamycin, neomycin, paromomycin, ribostamycin, butirosin and gentamicin B. From Klebsiella pneumoniae.
   6682..6698    +  promoter       AmpR promoter (fragment): bla
   6699..7559    +  CDS            AmpR: β-lactamase; bla; confers resistance to ampicillin, carbenicillin, and related antibiotics
   7730..8318    +  rep_origin     ori: high-copy-number ColE1/pMB1/pBR322/pUC origin of replication
>Addgene plasmid #139968 | EPHB4-2A-EGFP | addgene full sequence | sequence record 288144 | Addgene NGS Result
AGCGCCCAATACGCAAACCGCCTCTCCCCGCGCGTTGGCCGATTCATTAATGCAGCTGGCACGACAGGTT
TCCCGACTGGAAAGCGGGCAGTGAGCGCAACGCAATTAATGTGAGTTAGCTCACTCATTAGGCACCCCAG
GCTTTACACTTTATGCTTCCGGCTCGTATGTTGTGTGGAATTGTGAGCGGATAACAATTTCACACAGGAA
ACAGCTATGACCATGATTACGCCAAGCTTGGTACCGAGCTCGGATCCGAGGTGGAGGTTGCAGTGAGCCG
AGATCGCACCACTGCACTCCAGCCTGGATGACAGAGTGAAATTCCATCTCAAAAAAAAAAAAAAAAAAAA
AGAAATGTGAAGGCCAGGTGGTGGCTCACGCCTGTAATCTCAGCACTTTGGGAGGCTCAGGTGGACCGAT
TGCTTGAGCCCAGGAGTTTGAGAGCAGCCTGGCCAAAATAGCAAAACCCCATCTCTACAAAACAAAAACA
AAAAAATTAGCTGGGCATGGTGGTGCGTGCCTGTGGTCCCAGCTACTCAGGAGGCTAGAGCCAGAGGGTC
TCAGGCCAGTCTGCCCCTGCCCCACGGGGCCTGGGCACATCCCTCCCTAATTCTTCCCAGCCTCTCTCTG
ACCCAGGGGGCCTCCTCTCCCTTTTTTCCCCTTATCTCAGCCTCCAGCCATCAGCAACCTCCTCTTCCTC
TCCACCCAGCTCTTCCTCTCCCACTTCGGCCTTTTCTTTCTCACACTCCATTTCCCTCTACGGCAATCTG
TGCAGCCTCTTCCCCCAGTCTCATTTTGCGGGCTTTTCTCTCTTTTCTTTCCTTCCCTGGCACCCAAGCC
AAAGGCCCTGCCTCTGGCCTCCAGCCCTACCCCCTTCTGCGGTTGCACAGAAGGATGGCTGCCCAGCTCT
TAAAAAAACTGCCCGGGAACTGTTGACATCTGTTCTCCCTCCCCCGCTGGCTTTTCTGATTGGCTTACAA
TCCTGAGGCTAGGACCGTCTCAGGAGCCAAGCGAGGAGAGCGGCCACAGGGAACCTAGGGTCTCACCAAG
CTCTCCTTTCCTTCTGCAGGGACCTGCTCCGAATCGGAGTCACTCTGGCGGGACACCAGAAGAAAATCTT
GGCCAGTGTCCAGCACATGAAGTCCCAGGCCAAGCCGGGAACCCCGGGTGGGACAGGAGGACCGGCCCCG
CAGTACGCTAGCGCCACTAACTTCTCCCTGTTGAAACAAGCAGGGGATGTCGAAGAGAATCCCGGGCCAA
TGGTGAGCAAGGGCGAGGAGCTGTTCACCGGGGTGGTGCCCATCCTGGTCGAGCTGGACGGCGACGTAAA
CGGCCACAAGTTCAGCGTGTCCGGCGAGGGCGAGGGCGATGCCACCTACGGCAAGCTGACCCTGAAGTTC
ATCTGCACCACCGGCAAGCTGCCCGTGCCCTGGCCCACCCTCGTGACCACCCTGACCTACGGCGTGCAGT
GCTTCAGCCGCTACCCCGACCACATGAAGCAGCACGACTTCTTCAAGTCCGCCATGCCCGAAGGCTACGT
CCAGGAGCGCACCATCTTCTTCAAGGACGACGGCAACTACAAGACCCGCGCCGAGGTGAAGTTCGAGGGC
GACACCCTGGTGAACCGCATCGAGCTGAAGGGCATCGACTTCAAGGAGGACGGCAACATCCTGGGGCACA
AGCTGGAGTACAACTACAACAGCCACAACGTCTATATCATGGCCGACAAGCAGAAGAACGGCATCAAGGT
GAACTTCAAGATCCGCCACAACATCGAGGACGGCAGCGTGCAGCTCGCCGACCACTACCAGCAGAACACC
CCCATCGGCGACGGCCCCGTGCTGCTGCCCGACAACCACTACCTGAGCACCCAGTCCGCCCTGAGCAAAG
ACCCCAACGAGAAGCGCGATCACATGGTCCTGCTGGAGTTCGTGACCGCCGCCGGGATCACTCTCGGCAT
GGACGAGCTGTACAAGTAAGAATTCCGATCATATTCAATAACCCTTAATATAACTTCGTATAATGTATGC
TATACGAAGTTATTAGGTCTGAAGAGGAGTTTACGTCCAGCCAAGCTTAGGATCTCGACCTCGAAATTCT
ACCGGGTAGGGGAGGCGCTTTTCCCAAGGCAGTCTGGAGCATGCGCTTTAGCAGCCCCGCTGGGCACTTG
GCGCTACACAAGTGGCCTCTGGCCTCGCACACATTCCACATCCACCGGTAGGCGCCAACCGGCTCCGTTC
TTTGGTGGCCCCTTCGCGCCACCTTCTACTCCTCCCCTAGTCAGGAAGTTCCCCCCCGCCCCGCAGCTCG
CGTCGTGCAGGACGTGACAAATGGAAGTAGCACGTCTCACTAGTCTCGTGCAGATGGACAGCACCGCTGA
GCAATGGAAGCGGGTAGGCCTTTGGGGCAGCGGCCAATAGCAGCTTTGCTCCTTCGCTTTCTGGGCTCAG
AGGCTGGGAAGGGGTGGGTCCGGGGGCGGGCTCAGGGGCGGGCTCAGGGGCGGGGCGGGCGCCCGAAGGT
CCTCCGGAGGCCCGGCATTCTGCACGCTTCAAAAGCGCACGTCTGCCGCGCTGTTCTCCTCTTCCTCATC
TCCGGGCCTTTCGACCTGCATCCATCTAGATCTCGAGCAGCTGAAGCTTACCATGACCGAGTACAAGCCC
ACGGTGCGCCTCGCCACCCGCGACGACGTCCCCAGGGCCGTACGCACCCTCGCCGCCGCGTTCGCCGACT
ACCCCGCCACGCGCCACACCGTCGATCCGGACCGCCACATCGAGCGGGTCACCGAGCTGCAAGAACTCTT
CCTCACGCGCGTCGGGCTCGACATCGGCAAGGTGTGGGTCGCGGACGACGGCGCCGCGGTGGCGGTCTGG
ACCACGCCGGAGAGCGTCGAAGCGGGGGCGGTGTTCGCCGAGATCGGCCCGCGCATGGCCGAGTTGAGCG
GTTCCCGGCTGGCCGCGCAGCAACAGATGGAAGGCCTCCTGGCGCCGCACCGGCCCAAGGAGCCCGCGTG
GTTCCTGGCCACCGTCGGCGTCTCGCCCGACCACCAGGGCAAGGGTCTGGGCAGCGCCGTCGTGCTCCCC
GGAGTGGAGGCGGCCGAGCGCGCCGGGGTGCCCGCCTTCCTGGAGACCTCCGCGCCCCACAACCTCCCCT
TCTACGAGCGGCTCGGCTTCACCGTCACCGCCGACGTCGAGGTGCCCGAAGGACCGCGCACCTGGTGCAT
GACCCGCAAGCCCGGTGCCTGACGCCCGCCCCACGACCCGCAGCGCCCGACCGAAAGGAGCGCACGACCC
CATGCATCGATGATATCAGATCCCCGGGATGCAGAAATTGATGATCTATTAAACAATAAAGATGTCCACT
AAAATGGAAGTTTTTCCTGTCATACTTTGTTAAGAAGGGTGAGAACAGAGTACCTACATTTTGAATGGAA
GGATTGGAGCTACGGGGGTGGGGGTGGGGTGGGATTAGATAAATGCCTGCTCTTTACTGAAGGCTCTTTA
CTATTGCTTTATGATAATGTTTCATAGTTGGATATCATAATTTAAACAAGCAAAACCAAATTAAGGGCCA
GCTCATTCCTCCCACTCATGATCTATAGATCTATAGATCTCTCGTGGGATCATTGTTTTTCTCTTGATTC
CCACTTTGTGGTTCTAAGTACTGTGGTTTCCAAATGTGTCAGTTTCATAGCCTGAAGAACGAGATCAGCA
GCCTCTGTTCCACATACACTTCATTCTCAGTATTGTTTTGCCAAGTTCTAATTCCATCAGAAGCTGGTCG
AGATCCGGAACCCTTAATATAACTTCGTATAATGTATGCTATACGAAGTTATTAGGTCCCTCGAAGAGGT
TCACTAGGCGCGCCTGACCTGCAGGAACTCCCCACCCCAGGGACACCGCCTCCCCATTTTCCGGGGCAGA
GTGGGGACTCACAGAGGCCCCCAGCCCTGTGCCCCGCTGGATTGCACTTTGAGCCCGTGGGGTGAGGAGT
TGGCAATTTGGAGAGACAGGATTTGGGGGTTCTGCCATAATAGGAGGGGAAAATCACCCCCCAGCCACCT
CGGGGAACTCCAGACCAAGGGTGAGGGCGCCTTTCCCTCAGGACTGGGTGTGACCAGAGGAAAAGGAAGT
GCCCAACATCTCCCAGCCTCCCCAGGTGCCCCCCTCACCTTGATGGGTGCGTTCCCGCAGACCAAAGAGA
GTGTGACTCCCTTGCCAGCTCCAGAGTGGGGGGGCTGTCCCAGGGGGCAAGAAGGGGTGTCAGGGCCCAG
TGACAAAATCATTGGGGTTTGTAGTCCCAACTTGCTGCTGTCACCACCAAACTCAATCATTTTTTTCCCT
TGTAAATGCCCCTCCCCCAGCTGCTGCCTTCATATTGAAGGTTTTTGAGTTTTGTTTTTGGTCTTAATTT
TTCTCCCCGTTCCCTTTTTGTTTCTTCGTTTTGTTTTTCTACCGTCCTTGTCATAACTTTGTGTTGGAGG
GAACCTGTTTCACTATGGCCTCCTTTGCCCAAGTTGAAACAGGGGCCCATCATCATGTCTGTTTCCAGAA
CAGTGCCTTGGTCATCCCACATCCCCGGACCCCGCCTGGGACCCCCAAGCTGTGTCCTATGAAGGGGTGT
GGGGTGAGGTAGTGAAAAGGGCGGTAGTTGGTGGTGGAACCCAGAAACGGACGCCGGCGCTTGGAGGGGT
TCTTAAATTATATTTAAAAAAGTAACTTTTTGTATAAATAAAAGAAAATGGGACGTGTCCCAGCTCCAGG
GGTGATGGGGGTGATGGACTAGATTTCTAAGGAGAGTGGGGCCGGGTAGGGAGGGCTTTGTGGCTGACCG
AGAGGTGTCAGAGGTCTGGAGGGGCCGGCCAAAAGGGCGAATTCTGCAGATATCCATCACACTGGCGGCC
GCTCGAGCATGCATCTAGAGGGCCCAATTCGCCCTATAGTGAGTCGTATTACAATTCACTGGCCGTCGTT
TTACAACGTCGTGACTGGGAAAACCCTGGCGTTACCCAACTTAATCGCCTTGCAGCACATCCCCCTTTCG
CCAGCTGGCGTAATAGCGAAGAGGCCCGCACCGATCGCCCTTCCCAACAGTTGCGCAGCCTGAATGGCGA
ATGG
[124 nt withheld, positions 5115-5238]
C
[91 nt withheld, positions 5240-5330]
A
[49 nt withheld, positions 5332-5380]
CCTTTGACGTTGGAGTCCACGTTCTTT
[37 nt withheld, positions 5408-5444]
ACCCTATCTCGGTCTATTCTTTTGATTTATAAGGGATTTTGCCGATTTCGGCCTATTGGTTAAAAAATGA
GCTGATTTAACAAAAATTTAACGCGAATTTTAACAAAATTCAGGGCGCAAGGGCTGCTAAAGGAAGCGGA
ACACGTAGAAAGCCAGTCCGCAGAAACGGTGCTGACCCCGGATGAATGTCAGCTACTGGGCTATCTGGAC
AAGGGAAAACGCAAGCGCAAAGAGAAAGCAGGTAGCTTGCAGTGGGCTTACATGGCGATAGCTAGACTGG
GCGGTTTTATGGACAGCAAGCGAACCGGAATTGCCAGCTGGGGCGCCCTCTGGTAAGGTTGGGAAGCCCT
GCAAAGTAAACTGGATGGCTTTCTTGCCGCCAAGGATCTGATGGCGCAGGGGATCAAGATCTGATCAAGA
GACAGGATGAGGATCGTTTCGCATGATTGAACAAGATGGATTGCACGCAGGTTCTCCGGCCGCTTGGGTG
GAGAGGCTATTCGGCTATGACTGGGCACAACAGACAATCGGCTGCTCTGATGCCGCCGTGTTCCGGCTGT
CAGCGCAGGGGCGCCCGGTTCTTTTTGTCAAGACCGACCTGTCCGGTGCCCTGAATGAACTGCAGGACGA
GGCAGCGCGGCTATCGTGGCTGGCCACGACGGGCGTTCCTTGCGCAGCTGTGCTCGACGTTGTCACTGAA
GCGGGAAGGGACTGGCTGCTATTGGGCGAAGTGCCGGGGCAGGATCTCCTGTCATCCCACCTTGCTCCTG
CCGAGAAAGTATCCATCATGGCTGATGCAATGCGGCGGCTGCATACGCTTGATCCGGCTACCTGCCCATT
CGACCACCAAGCGAAACATCGCATCGAGCGAGCACGTACTCGGATGGAAGCCGGTCTTGTCGATCAGGAT
GATCTGGACGAAGAGCATCAGGGGCTCGCGCCAGCCGAACTGTTCGCCAGGCTCAAGGCGCGCATGCCCG
ACGGCGAGGATCTCGTCGTGACCCATGGCGATGCCTGCTTGCCGAATATCATGGTGGAAAATGGCCGCTT
TTCTGGATTCATCGACTGTGGCCGGCTGGGTGTGGCGGACCGCTATCAGGACATAGCGTTGGCTACCCGT
GATATTGCTGAAGAGCTTGGCGGCGAATGGGCTGACCGCTTCCTCGTGCTTTACGGTATCGCCGCTCCCG
ATTCGCAGCGCATCGCCTTCTATCGCCTTCTTGACGAGTTCTTCTGAATTGAAAAAGGAAGAGTATGAGT
ATTCAACATTTCCGTGTCGCCCTTATTCCCTTTTTTGCGGCATTTTGCCTTCCTGTTTTTGCTCACCCAG
AAACGCTGGTGAAAGTAAAAGATGCTGAAGATCAGTTGGGTGCACGAGTGGGTTACATCGAACTGGATCT
CAACAGCGGTAAGATCCTTGAGAGTTTTCGCCCCGAAGAACGTTTTCCAATGATGAGCACTTTTAAAGTT
CTGCTATGTGGCGCGGTATTATCCCGTATTGACGCCGGGCAAGAGCAACTCGGTCGCCGCATACACTATT
CTCAGAATGACTTGGTTGAGTACTCACCAGTCACAGAAAAGCATCTTACGGATGGCATGACAGTAAGAGA
ATTATGCAGTGCTGCCATAACCATGAGTGATAACACTGCGGCCAACTTACTTCTGACAACGATCGGAGGA
CCGAAGGAGCTAACCGCTTTTTTGCACAACATGGGGGATCATGTAACTCGCCTTGATCGTTGGGAACCGG
AGCTGAATGAAGCCATACCAAACGACGAGCGTGACACCACGATGCCTGTAGCAATGGCAACAACGTTGCG
CAAACTATTAACTGGCGAACTACTTACTCTAGCTTCCCGGCAACAATTAATAGACTGGATGGAGGCGGAT
AAAGTTGCAGGACCACTTCTGCGCTCGGCCCTTCCGGCTGGCTGGTTTATTGCTGATAAATCTGGAGCCG
GTGAGCGTGGGTCTCGCGGTATCATTGCAGCACTGGGGCCAGATGGTAAGCCCTCCCGTATCGTAGTTAT
CTACACGACGGGGAGTCAGGCAACTATGGATGAACGAAATAGACAGATCGCTGAGATAGGTGCCTCACTG
ATTAAGCATTGGTAACTGTCAGACCAAGTTTACTCATATATACTTTAGATTGATTTAAAACTTCATTTTT
AATTTAAAAGGATCTAGGTGAAGATCCTTTTTGATAATCTCATGACCAAAATCCCTTAACGTGAGTTTTC
GTTCCACTGAGCGTCAGACCCCGTAGAAAAGATCAAAGGATCTTCTTGAGATCCTTTTTTTCTGCGCGTA
ATCTGCTGCTTGCAAACAAAAAAACCACCGCTACCAGCGGTGGTTTGTTTGCCGGATCAAGAGCTACCAA
CTCTTTTTCCGAAGGTAACTGGCTTCAGCAGAGCGCAGATACCAAATACTGTTCTTCTAGTGTAGCCGTA
GTTAGGCCACCACTTCAAGAACTCTGTAGCACCGCCTACATACCTCGCTCTGCTAATCCTGTTACCAGTG
GCTGCTGCCAGTGGCGATAAGTCGTGTCTTACCGGGTTGGACTCAAGACGATAGTTACCGGATAAGGCGC
AGCGGTCGGGCTGAACGGGGGGTTCGTGCACACAGCCCAGCTTGGAGCGAACGACCTACACCGAACTGAG
ATACCTACAGCGTGAGCTATGAGAAAGCGCCACGCTTCCCGAAGGGAGAAAGGCGGACAGGTATCCGGTA
AGCGGCAGGGTCGGAACAGGAGAGCGCACGAGGGAGCTTCCAGGGGGAAACGCCTGGTATCTTTATAGTC
CTGTCGGGTTTCGCCACCTCTGACTTGAGCGTCGATTTTTGTGATGCTCGTCAGGGGGGCGGAGCCTATG
GAAAAACGCCAGCAACGCGGCCTTTTTACGGTTCCTGGCCTTTTGCTGGCCTTTTGCTCACATGTTCTTT
CCTGCGTTATCCCCTGATTCTGTGGATAACCGTATTACCGCCTTTGAGTGAGCTGATACCGCTCGCCGCA
GCCGAACGACCGAGCGCAGCGAGTCAGTGAGCGAGGAAGCGGAAG
